Addgene plasmid #15964: p405GALL
Depositing lab: Nicolas Buchler & Fred Cross. Depositing organization: Rockefeller University.
Backbone
  Vector backbone: pRS405
  Backbone manufacturer: Sikorski & Hieter, Genetics 122:19-27 (1989)
  Backbone size w/o insert (bp): 3814
  Vector type: Bacterial Expression, Yeast Expression
  Selectable markers: LEU2
Growth in bacteria
  Bacterial resistance: Ampicillin, 100 μg/mL
  Growth temperature: 37°C
  Growth strain: DH5alpha
  Copy number: High Copy
Gene/Insert
  Gene/Insert name: p405GALL (alt names: truncated GAL1 (long) promoter; Galactokinase)
  Species: S. cerevisiae (budding yeast)
  Insert size (bp): 2353
  Mutation: GALL promoter is between SacI and XbaI restriction sites.
  Entrez Gene: GAL1 (a.k.a. YBR020W)
  Cloning method: Restriction Enzyme; 5′ cloning site BglI (not destroyed); 3′ cloning site BglI (not destroyed)
  Sequencing primers: 5′ M13 Reverse
Resource information
  A portion of this plasmid was derived from a plasmid made by: Insert was cut from Mumberg plasmid p415GALL, which was obtained from ATCC.
Terms and licenses: Academic/Nonprofit Terms; Industry Terms: Not Available to Industry
Depositor comments: Mumberg D, Muller R, Funk M. Nucleic Acids Res. 25:5767-8 (1994).
How to cite: p405GALL was a gift from Nicolas Buchler & Fred Cross (Addgene plasmid # 15964 ; http://n2t.net/addgene:15964 ; RRID:Addgene_15964)
