[The description below was written by a language model from this plasmid's Addgene catalogue record and pLannotate feature annotations shown in this document.]
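Description:
p405GALL is a yeast integrating expression vector built on pRS405, into which the promoter–polylinker–terminator cassette from the centromeric plasmid p415GALL was transferred as a BglI fragment. Like other pRS40x plasmids, the annotated map shows no yeast replication origin or centromere, so stable maintenance in Saccharomyces cerevisiae depends on chromosomal integration. Transformants are selected by leucine prototrophy through the LEU2 gene, which is carried with its own promoter. In E. coli the plasmid replicates at high copy from a ColE1/pUC-type origin and is selected with ampicillin via the β-lactamase gene. An f1 origin is also present, allowing single-stranded DNA production. The short NFS1, bom, rop, lacI and other partial hits in the feature table are fragments flanking the LEU2 segment or remnants of the backbone rather than functional elements.

The payload is an empty expression cassette, not a coding insert. GALL, a truncated version of the GAL1 promoter, lies between SacI and XbaI and is followed by a pBluescript-derived multiple cloning site and the CYC1 transcription terminator. The feature table annotates the promoter simply as GAL1, a galactose-inducible promoter regulated by Gal4. The GALL truncation is generally described as giving weaker induced expression than full-length GAL1. T3 and T7 promoters and remnants of the lacZα/lac promoter region flank the cassette. A gene of interest cloned into the polylinker can thus be expressed from an integrated locus under galactose control, which suits experiments needing moderate, inducible expression without the copy-number variation of episomal plasmids.
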