Features (pLannotate 1.2.2; 21 found; start..end, strand, type, name):
    137..187     +  misc_feature   bom (fragment): basis of mobility region from pBR322
    200..301     +  CDS            NFS1 (fragment): NFS1_YEAST - Also known as SPL1 From Saccharomyces cerevisiae (strain ATCC 204508 / S288c) (Baker's yeast).
    663..1757    -  CDS            LEU2: 3-isopropylmalate dehydrogenase, required for leucine biosynthesis; S. cerevisiae LEU2; yeast auxotrophic marker
   1770..2174    -  promoter       LEU2 promoter: S. cerevisiae LEU2
   2314..2391    -  CDS            YO192_YEAST (fragment): Experimental evidence at protein level: Swiss-Prot protein existence level 1. From Saccharomyces cerevisiae (strain ATCC 204508 / S288c) (Baker's yeast).
   2421..2473    +  misc_feature   bom (fragment): basis of mobility region from pBR322
   2474..2929    -  rep_origin     f1 ori (sequence partly withheld): f1 bacteriophage origin of replication; arrow indicates direction of (+) strand synthesis
   2937..3092    -  CDS            lacZα (fragment): LacZα fragment of β-galactosidase; lacZ fragment
   3100..3118    +  promoter       T7 promoter: promoter for bacteriophage T7 RNA polymerase
   3137..3384    -  terminator     CYC1 terminator: S. cerevisiae CYC1; transcription terminator for CYC1
   3385..3453    -  misc_feature   MCS (fragment): pBluescript multiple cloning site
   3468..3887    -  promoter       GAL1 promoter: S. cerevisiae GAL1; inducible promoter, regulated by Gal4
   3906..3924    -  promoter       T3 promoter: promoter for bacteriophage T3 RNA polymerase
   3969..3985    -  protein_bind   lac operator: The lac repressor binds to the lac operator to inhibit transcription in E. coli. This inhibition can be relieved by adding lactose or isopropyl-β-D-thiogalactopyranoside (IPTG). lac repressor encoded by lacI
   3993..4023    -  promoter       lac promoter: promoter for the E. coli lac operon
   4038..4059    -  protein_bind   CAP binding site: CAP binding activates transcription in the presence of cAMP. E. coli catabolite activator protein
   4072..4164    -  CDS            lacI (fragment): lac repressor; lacI; The lac repressor binds to the lac operator to inhibit transcription in E. coli. This inhibition can be relieved by adding lactose or isopropyl-β-D-thiogalactopyranoside (IPTG).
   4347..4935    -  rep_origin     ori: high-copy-number ColE1/pMB1/pBR322/pUC origin of replication
   5106..5966    -  CDS            AmpR: β-lactamase; bla; confers resistance to ampicillin, carbenicillin, and related antibiotics
   5967..6071    -  promoter       AmpR promoter: bla
   6166..35      +  CDS            rop (fragment) (across the origin): Rop protein, which maintains plasmids at low copy number; rop
>Addgene plasmid #15964 | p405GALL | depositor full sequence | sequence record 8449 | Author sequence
TCGCGCGTTTCGGTGATGACGGTGAAAACCTCTGACACATGCAGCTCCCGGAGACGGTCACAGCTTGTCT
GTAAGCGGATGCCGGGAGCAGACAAGCCCGTCAGGGCGCGTCAGCGGGTGTTGGCGGGTGTCGGGGCTGG
CTTAACTATGCGGCATCAGAGCAGATTGTACTGAGAGTGCACCATATCGACTACGTCGTAAGGCCGTTTC
TGACAGAGTAAAATTCTTGAGGGAACTTTCACCATTATGGGAAATGGTTCAAGAAGGTATTGACTTAAAC
TCCATCAAATGGTCAGGTCATTGAGTGTTTTTTATTTGTTGTATTTTTTTTTTTTTAGAGAAAATCCTCC
AATATCAAATTAGGAATCGTAGTTTCATGATTTTCTGTTACACCTAACTTTTTGTGTGGTGCCCTCCTCC
TTGTCAATATTAATGTTAAAGTGCAATTCTTTTTCCTTATCACGTTGAGCCATTAGTATCAATTTGCTTA
CCTGTATTCCTTTACTATCCTCCTTTTTCTCCTTCTTGATAAATGTATGTAGATTGCGTATATAGTTTCG
TCTACCCTATGAACATATTCCATTTTGTAATTTCGTGTCGTTTCTATTATGAATTTCATTTATAAAGTTT
ATGTACAAATATCATAAAAAAAGAGAATCTTTTTAAGCAAGGATTTTCTTAACTTCTTCGGCGACAGCAT
CACCGACTTCGGTGGTACTGTTGGAACCACCTAAATCACCAGTTCTGATACCTGCATCCAAAACCTTTTT
AACTGCATCTTCAATGGCCTTACCTTCTTCAGGCAAGTTCAATGACAATTTCAACATCATTGCAGCAGAC
AAGATAGTGGCGATAGGGTCAACCTTATTCTTTGGCAAATCTGGAGCAGAACCGTGGCATGGTTCGTACA
AACCAAATGCGGTGTTCTTGTCTGGCAAAGAGGCCAAGGACGCAGATGGCAACAAACCCAAGGAACCTGG
GATAACGGAGGCTTCATCGGAGATGATATCACCAAACATGTTGCTGGTGATTATAATACCATTTAGGTGG
GTTGGGTTCTTAACTAGGATCATGGCGGCAGAATCAATCAATTGATGTTGAACCTTCAATGTAGGGAATT
CGTTCTTGATGGTTTCCTCCACAGTTTTTCTCCATAATCTTGAAGAGGCCAAAACATTAGCTTTATCCAA
GGACCAAATAGGCAATGGTGGCTCATGTTGTAGGGCCATGAAAGCGGCCATTCTTGTGATTCTTTGCACT
TCTGGAACGGTGTATTGTTCACTATCCCAAGCGACACCATCACCATCGTCTTCCTTTCTCTTACCAAAGT
AAATACCTCCCACTAATTCTCTGACAACAACGAAGTCAGTACCTTTAGCAAATTGTGGCTTGATTGGAGA
TAAGTCTAAAAGAGAGTCGGATGCAAAGTTACATGGTCTTAAGTTGGCGTACAATTGAAGTTCTTTACGG
ATTTTTAGTAAACCTTGTTCAGGTCTAACACTACCGGTACCCCATTTAGGACCACCCACAGCACCTAACA
AAACGGCATCAACCTTCTTGGAGGCTTCCAGCGCCTCATCTGGAAGTGGGACACCTGTAGCATCGATAGC
AGCACCACCAATTAAATGATTTTCGAAATCGAACTTGACATTGGAACGAACATCAGAAATAGCTTTAAGA
ACCTTAATGGCTTCGGCTGTGATTTCTTGACCAACGTGGTCACCTGGCAAAACGACGATCTTCTTAGGGG
CAGACATAGGGGCAGACATTAGAATGGTATATCCTTGAAATATATATATATATTGCTGAAATGTAAAAGG
TAAGAAAAGTTAGAAAGTAAGACGATTGCTAACCACCTATTGGAAAAAACAATAGGTCCTTAAATAATAT
TGTCAACTTCAAGTATTGTGATGCAAGCATTTAGTCATGAACGCTTCTCTATTCTATATGAAAAGCCGGT
TCCGGCCTCTCACCTTTCCTTTTTCTCCCAATTTTTCAGTTGAAAAAGGTATATGCGTCAGGCGACCTCT
GAAATTAACAAAAAATTTCCAGTCATCGAATTTGATTCTGTGCGATAGCGCCCCTGTGTGTTCTCGTTAT
GTTGAGGAAAAAAATAATGGTTGCTAAGAGATTCGAACTCTTGCATCTTACGATACCTGAGTATTCCCAC
AGTTAACTGCGGTCAAGATATTTCTTGAATCAGGCGCCTTAGACCGCTCGGCCAAACAACCAATTACTTG
TTGAGAAATAGAGTATAATTATCCTATAAATATAACGTTTTTGAACACACATGAACAAGGAAGTACAGGA
CAATTGATTTTGAAGAGAATGTGGATTTTGATGTAATTGTTGGGATTCCATTTTTAATAAGGCAATAATA
TTAGGTATGTGGATATACTAGAAGTTCTCCTCGACCGTCGATATGCGGTGTGAAATACCGCACAGATGCG
TAAGGAGAAAATACCGCATCAGGAAATTGTAAACGTTAATATTTTGTTAAAATTCGCGTTAAATTTTTGT
TAAATCAGCTCATTTTTTAACCAATAGGCCGAAATCGGCAAAATCCCTTATAAATCAAAAGAATAGACCG
AGATAGGGT
[37 nt withheld, positions 2600-2636]
AAAGAACGTGGACTCCAACGTCAAAGG
[49 nt withheld, positions 2664-2712]
T
[91 nt withheld, positions 2714-2804]
G
[124 nt withheld, positions 2806-2929]
CGCGCCATTCGCCATTCAGGCTGCGCAACTGTTGGGAAGGGCGATCGGTGCGGGCCTCTTCGCTATTACG
CCAGCTGGCGAAAGGGGGATGTGCTGCAAGGCGATTAAGTTGGGTAACGCCAGGGTTTTCCCAGTCACGA
CGTTGTAAAACGACGGCCAGTGAGCGCGCGTAATACGACTCACTATAGGGCGAATTGGGTACCGGCCGCA
AATTAAAGCCTTCGAGCGTCCCAAAACCTTCTCAAGCAAGGTTTTCAGTATAATGTTACATGCGTACACG
CGTCTGTACAGAAAAAAAAGAAAAATTTGAAATATAAATAACGTTCTTAATACTAACATAACTATAAAAA
AATAAATAGGGACCTAGACTTCAGGTTGTCTAACTCCTTCCTTTTCGGTTAGAGCGGATGTGGGGGGAGG
GCGTGAATGTAAGCGTGACATAACTAATTACATGACTCGAGGTCGACGGTATCGATAAGCTTGATATCGA
ATTCCTGCAGCCCGGGGGATCCACTAGTTCTAGAATCCGGGGTTTTTTCTCCTTGACGTTAAAGTATAGA
GGTATATTAACAATTTTTTGTTGATACTTTTATTACATTTGAATAAGAAGTAATACAAACCGAAAATGTT
GAAAGTATTAGTTAAAGTGGTTATGCAGTTTTTGCATTTATATATCCGTTAATAGATCAAAAATCATCGC
TTCGCTGATTAATTACCCCAGAAATAAGGCTAAAAAACTAATCGCATTATCATCCTATGGTTGTTAATTT
GATTCGTTCATTTGAAGGTTTGTGGGGCCAGGTTACTGCCAATTTTTCCTCTTCATAACCATAAAAGCTA
GTATTGTAGAATCTTTATTGTTCGGAGCAGTGCGGCGCGAGGCACATCTGCGTTTCAGGAACGCGACCGG
TGAAGACGAGGACGCACGGAGGAGAGTCTTCCTTCGGAGGGCTGTCACGAGCTCCAGCTTTTGTTCCCTT
TAGTGAGGGTTAATTGCGCGCTTGGCGTAATCATGGTCATAGCTGTTTCCTGTGTGAAATTGTTATCCGC
TCACAATTCCACACAACATAGGAGCCGGAAGCATAAAGTGTAAAGCCTGGGGTGCCTAATGAGTGAGGTA
ACTCACATTAATTGCGTTGCGCTCACTGCCCGCTTTCCAGTCGGGAAACCTGTCGTGCCAGCTGCATTAA
TGAATCGGCCAACGCGCGGGGAGAGGCGGTTTGCGTATTGGGCGCTCTTCCGCTTCCTCGCTCACTGACT
CGCTGCGCTCGGTCGTTCGGCTGCGGCGAGCGGTATCAGCTCACTCAAAGGCGGTAATACGGTTATCCAC
AGAATCAGGGGATAACGCAGGAAAGAACATGTGAGCAAAAGGCCAGCAAAAGGCCAGGAACCGTAAAAAG
GCCGCGTTGCTGGCGTTTTTCCATAGGCTCCGCCCCCCTGACGAGCATCACAAAAATCGACGCTCAAGTC
AGAGGTGGCGAAACCCGACAGGACTATAAAGATACCAGGCGTTTCCCCCTGGAAGCTCCCTCGTGCGCTC
TCCTGTTCCGACCCTGCCGCTTACCGGATACCTGTCCGCCTTTCTCCCTTCGGGAAGCGTGGCGCTTTCT
CATAGCTCACGCTGTAGGTATCTCAGTTCGGTGTAGGTCGTTCGCTCCAAGCTGGGCTGTGTGCACGAAC
CCCCCGTTCAGCCCGACCGCTGCGCCTTATCCGGTAACTATCGTCTTGAGTCCAACCCGGTAAGACACGA
CTTATCGCCACTGGCAGCAGCCACTGGTAACAGGATTAGCAGAGCGAGGTATGTAGGCGGTGCTACAGAG
TTCTTGAAGTGGTGGCCTAACTACGGCTACACTAGAAGGACAGTATTTGGTATCTGCGCTCTGCTGAAGC
CAGTTACCTTCGGAAAAAGAGTTGGTAGCTCTTGATCCGGCAAACAAACCACCGCTGGTAGCGGTGGTTT
TTTTGTTTGCAAGCAGCAGATTACGCGCAGAAAAAAAGGATCTCAAGAAGATCCTTTGATCTTTTCTACG
GGGTCTGACGCTCAGTGGAACGAAAACTCACGTTAAGGGATTTTGGTCATGAGATTATCAAAAAGGATCT
TCACCTAGATCCTTTTAAATTAAAAATGAAGTTTTAAATCAATCTAAAGTATATATGAGTAAACTTGGTC
TGACAGTTACCAATGCTTAATCAGTGAGGCACCTATCTCAGCGATCTGTCTATTTCGTTCATCCATAGTT
GCCTGACTCCCCGTCGTGTAGATAACTACGATACGGGAGGGCTTACCATCTGGCCCCAGTGCTGCAATGA
TACCGCGAGACCCACGCTCACCGGCTCCAGATTTATCAGCAATAAACCAGCCAGCCGGAAGGGCCGAGCG
CAGAAGTGGTCCTGCAACTTTATCCGCCTCCATCCAGTCTATTAATTGTTGCCGGGAAGCTAGAGTAAGT
AGTTCGCCAGTTAATAGTTTGCGCAACGTTGTTGCCATTGCTACAGGCATCGTGGTGTCACGCTCGTCGT
TTGGTATGGCTTCATTCAGCTCCGGTTCCCAACGATCAAGGCGAGTTACATGATCCCCCATGTTGTGCAA
AAAAGCGGTTAGCTCCTTCGGTCCTCCGATCGTTGTCAGAAGTAAGTTGGCCGCAGTGTTATCACTCATG
GTTATGGCAGCACTGCATAATTCTCTTACTGTCATGCCATCCGTAAGATGCTTTTCTGTGACTGGTGAGT
ACTCAACCAAGTCATTCTGAGAATAGTGTATGCGGCGACCGAGTTGCTCTTGCCCGGCGTCAATACGGGA
TAATACCGCGCCACATAGCAGAACTTTAAAAGTGCTCATCATTGGAAAACGTTCTTCGGGGCGAAAACTC
TCAAGGATCTTACCGCTGTTGAGATCCAGTTCGATGTAACCCACTCGTGCACCCAACTGATCTTCAGCAT
CTTTTACTTTCACCAGCGTTTCTGGGTGAGCAAAAACAGGAAGGCAAAATGCCGCAAAAAAGGGAATAAG
GGCGACACGGAAATGTTGAATACTCATACTCTTCCTTTTTCAATATTATTGAAGCATTTATCAGGGTTAT
TGTCTCATGAGCGGATACATATTTGAATGTATTTAGAAAAATAAACAAATAGGGGTTCCGCGCACATTTC
CCCGAAAAGTGCCACCTGACGTCTAAGAAACCATTATTATCATGACATTAACCTATAAAAATAGGCGTAT
CACGAGGCCCTTTCGTC
