>Addgene plasmid #15964 | p405GALL | addgene partial sequence | sequence record 22330 | 15964 with M13R
ATTAACCCTCACTAAAGGGAACAAAAGCTGGAGCTCGTGACAGCCCTCCGAAGGAAGACTCTCCTCCGTG
CGTCCTCGTCTTCACCGGTCGCGTTCCTGAAACGCAGATGTGCCTCGCGCCGCACTGCTCCGAACAATAA
AGATTCTACAATACTAGCTTTTATGGTTATGAAGAGGAAAAATTGGCAGTAACCTGGCCCCACAAACCTT
CAAATGAACGAATCAAATTAACAACCATAGGATGATAATGCGATTAGTTTTTTAGCCTTATTTCTGGGGT
AATTAATCAGCGAAGCGATGATTTTTGATCTATTAACGGATATATAAATGCAAAAACTGCATAACCACTT
TAACTAATACTTTCAACATTTTCGGTTTGTATTACTTCTTATTCAAATGTAATAAAAGTATCAACAAAAA
ATTGTTAATATACCTCTATACTTTAACGTCAAGGAGAAAAAACCCCGGATTCTAGAACTAGTGGATCCCC
CGGGCTGCAGGAATTCGATATCAAGCTTATCGATACCGTCGACCTCGAGTCATGTAATTAGTTATGTCAC
GCTTACATTCACGCCCTCCCCCCACATCCGCTCTAACCGAAAAGGAAGGAGTTAGACAACCTGAAGTCTA
GGTCCCTATTTATTTTTTTATAGTTATGTTAGTATTAAGAACGTTATTTATATTTCAAATTTTTCTTTTT
TTTCTGTACAGACGCGTGTACGCATGTAACATTATACTGAAAACCT
